>Addgene plasmid #81551 | pDONR223_YTHDC1_p.E483Q | addgene full sequence | sequence record 166723 | Addgene NGS Result
GGCAGTTCCCTACTCTCGCGTTAACGCTAGCATGGATGTTTTCCCAGTCACGACGTTGTAAAACGACGGC
CAGTCTTAAGCTCGGGCCCCAAATAATGATTTTATTTTGACTGATAGTGACCTGTTCGTTGCAACAAATT
GATGAGCAATGCTTTTTTATAATGCCAACTTTGTACAAAAAAGTTGGCACCATGGCGGCTGACAGTCGGG
AGGAGAAAGATGGAGAACTTAATGTTCTGGATGATATTTTAACTGAAGTACCAGAACAAGATGATGAACT
GTATAATCCAGAGAGTGAACAAGATAAAAATGAGAAAAAGGGATCAAAAAGAAAAAGTGATCGAATGGAA
TCTACTGATACCAAACGACAAAAGCCTTCTGTCCATTCAAGACAACTGGTTTCTAAGCCACTGAGCTCAT
CTGTTAGCAATAACAAAAGAATAGTTAGTACAAAAGGAAAGTCAGCCACAGAGTATAAAAATGAGGAATA
TCAAAGATCTGAAAGAAACAAGCGTCTAGATGCTGATCGGAAAATTCGTCTATCAAGTAGTGCCTCCAGA
GAACCTTATAAGAATCAACCTGAAAAAACCTGTGTCCGGAAAAGGGATCCTGAAAGGAGGGCCAAATCTC
CTACGCCAGATGGTTCTGAGAGAATTGGGCTTGAAGTGGATAGACGTGCAAGCAGATCCAGCCAGTCTTC
TAAGGAAGAAGTGAACTCTGAAGAATATGGCTCTGACCATGAGACTGGCAGCAGTGGTTCTTCTGATGAG
CAAGGGAACAACACTGAGAATGAGGAGGAAGGAGTGGAAGAAGATGTGGAGGAAGATGAAGAAGTAGAAG
AAGATGCAGAAGAAGATGAAGAGGTGGATGAAGATGGAGAGGAGGAGGAGGAAGAGGAGGAGGAGGAAGA
GGAGGAGGAGGAGGAGGAAGAAGAAGAATATGAACAGGATGAGAGAGACCAGAAAGAGGAGGGAAATGAT
TATGACACTCGAAGTGAGGCCAGTGACTCTGGTTCTGAATCTGTTTCCTTCACAGATGGGTCTGTCAGAT
CTGGTTCAGGCACAGATGGATCAGATGAGAAAAAGAAGGAAAGGAAGAGAGCTAGAGGCATATCTCCAAT
TGTTTTTGATAGAAGTGGAAGCTCTGCATCAGAGTCATATGCAGGTTCAGAAAAGAAGCATGAGAAATTA
TCATCTTCCGTTCGTGCTGTCCGAAAAGATCAAACCAGTAAACTCAAATATGTGCTTCAAGATGCAAGAT
TTTTCCTCATAAAGAGTAACAACCATGAGAATGTGTCTCTTGCCAAAGCGAAGGGTGTATGGTCCACGCT
CCCTGTAAATGAGAAGAAATTAAATCTTGCATTTAGATCTGCAAGGAGTGTTATCTTAATATTTTCTGTC
AGAGAGAGTGGAAAATTTCAAGGGTTTGCAAGACTTTCTTCAGAATCACATCACGGAGGATCTCCTATAC
ACTGGGTGCTTCCAGCAGGAATGAGTGCTAAAATGCTGGGAGGTGTCTTTAAAATTGACTGGATTTGCAG
GCGTGAATTACCCTTCACTAAGTCGGCTCATCTCACCAATCCTTGGAATGAACATAAACCAGTAAAGATC
GGACGTGATGGACAGGAAATTGAACTTCAATGTGGAACCCAGCTTTGTCTTCTGTTTCCCCCCGATGAAA
GTATTGACTTGTATCAGGTCATTCATAAAATGCGTCACAAGAGAAGAATGCATTCTCAGCCCCGATCACG
AGGACGTCCATCCCGTCGAGAACCAGTCCGGGATGTGGGAAGGCGTCGACCAGAAGATTATGATATTCAT
AACAGCAGAAAGAAACCAAGGATTGACTATCCCCCTGAGTTTCACCAGAGACCAGGGTATTTAAAGGATC
CACGATACCAGGAAGTGGACAGACGATTTTCAGGAGTTCGCCGAGATGTGTTTTTAAATGGGTCCTACAA
TGATTATGTGAGGGAATTTCATAACATGGGACCACCACCACCTTGGCAAGGAATGCCCCCTTACCCAGGA
ATGGAACAACCTCCACACCATCCTTACTATCAGCACCATGCTCCACCTCCTCAAGCTCATCCCCCTTACT
CAGGACATCATCCAGTACCACATGAAGCAAGATACAGAGATAAACGAGTACATGATTATGATATGAGGGT
GGATGATTTCCTTCGTCGCACACAAGCTGTTGTCAGTGGCCGGAGAAGTAGACCCCGTGAAAGAGACCGG
GAACGAGAGCGAGACCGCCCTAGAGATAACAGACGAGACAGAGAGCGAGATAGAGGACGTGATAGAGAAA
GAGAAAGAGAGCGATTATGTGATCGAGACAGAGACCGAGGGGAGAGAGGTCGATATAGAAGATGATTGCC
AACTTTCTTGTACAAAGTTGGCATTATAAGAAAGCATTGCTTATCAATTTGTTGCAACGAACAGGTCACT
ATCAGTCAAAATAAAATCATTATTTGCCATCCAGCTGATATCCCCTATAGTGAGTCGTATTACATGGTCA
TAGCTGTTTCCTGGCAGCTCTGGCCCGTGTCTCAAAATCTCTGATGTTACATTGCACAAGATAAAAATAT
ATCATCATGCCTCCTCTAGACCAGCCAGGACAGAAATGCCTCGACTTCGCTGCTACCCAAGGTTGCCGGG
TGACGCACACCGTGGAAACGGATGAAGGCACGAACCCAGTGGACATAAGCCTGTTCGGTTCGTAAGCTGT
AATGCAAGTAGCGTATGCGCTCACGCAACTGGTCCAGAACCTTGACCGAACGCAGCGGTGGTAACGGCGC
AGTGGCGGTTTTCATGGCTTGTTATGACTGTTTTTTTGGGGTACAGTCTATGCCTCGGGCATCCAAGCAG
CAAGCGCGTTACGCCGTGGGTCGATGTTTGATGTTATGGAGCAGCAACGATGTTACGCAGCAGGGCAGTC
GCCCTAAAACAAAGTTAAACATTATGAGGGAAGCGGTGATCGCCGAAGTATCGACTCAACTATCAGAGGT
AGTTGGCGTCATCGAGCGCCATCTCGAACCGACGTTGCTGGCCGTACATTTGTACGGCTCCGCAGTGGAT
GGCGGCCTGAAGCCACACAGTGATATTGATTTGCTGGTTACGGTGACCGTAAGGCTTGATGAAACAACGC
GGCGAGCTTTGATCAACGACCTTTTGGAAACTTCGGCTTCCCCTGGAGAGAGCGAGATTCTCCGCGCTGT
AGAAGTCACCATTGTTGTGCACGACGACATCATTCCGTGGCGTTATCCAGCTAAGCGCGAACTGCAATTT
GGAGAATGGCAGCGCAATGACATTCTTGCAGGTATCTTCGAGCCAGCCACGATCGACATTGATCTGGCTA
TCTTGCTGACAAAAGCAAGAGAACATAGCGTTGCCTTGGTAGGTCCAGCGGCGGAGGAACTCTTTGATCC
GGTTCCTGAACAGGATCTATTTGAGGCGCTAAATGAAACCTTAACGCTATGGAACTCGCCGCCCGACTGG
GCTGGCGATGAGCGAAATGTAGTGCTTACGTTGTCCCGCATTTGGTACAGCGCAGTAACCGGCAAAATCG
CGCCGAAGGATGTCGCTGCCGACTGGGCAATGGAGCGCCTGCCGGCCCAGTATCAGCCCGTCATACTTGA
AGCTAGACAGGCTTATCTTGGACAAGAAGAAGATCGCTTGGCCTCGCGCGCAGATCAGTTGGAAGAATTT
GTCCACTACGTGAAAGGCGAGATCACCAAGGTAGTCGGCAAATAACCCTCGAGCCACCCATGACCAAAAT
CCCTTAACGTGAGTTACGCGTCGTTCCACTGAGCGTCAGACCCCGTAGAAAAGATCAAAGGATCTTCTTG
AGATCCTTTTTTTCTGCGCGTAATCTGCTGCTTGCAAACAAAAAAACCACCGCTACCAGCGGTGGTTTGT
TTGCCGGATCAAGAGCTACCAACTCTTTTTCCGAAGGTAACTGGCTTCAGCAGAGCGCAGATACCAAATA
CTGTTCTTCTAGTGTAGCCGTAGTTAGGCCACCACTTCAAGAACTCTGTAGCACCGCCTACATACCTCGC
TCTGCTAATCCTGTTACCAGTGGCTGCTGCCAGTGGCGATAAGTCGTGTCTTACCGGGTTGGACTCAAGA
CGATAGTTACCGGATAAGGCGCAGCGGTCGGGCTGAACGGGGGGTTCGTGCACACAGCCCAGCTTGGAGC
GAACGACCTACACCGAACTGAGATACCTACAGCGTGAGCTATGAGAAAGCGCCACGCTTCCCGAAGGGAG
AAAGGCGGACAGGTATCCGGTAAGCGGCAGGGTCGGAACAGGAGAGCGCACGAGGGAGCTTCCAGGGGGA
AACGCCTGGTATCTTTATAGTCCTGTCGGGTTTCGCCACCTCTGACTTGAGCGTCGATTTTTGTGATGCT
CGTCAGGGGGGCGGAGCCTATGGAAAAACGCCAGCAACGCGGCCTTTTTACGGTTCCTGGCCTTTTGCTG
GCCTTTTGCTCACATGTTCTTTCCTGCGTTATCCCCTGATTCTGTGGATAACCGTATTACCGCCTTTGAG
TGAGCTGATACCGCTCGCCGCAGCCGAACGACCGAGCGCAGCGAGTCAGTGAGCGAGGAAGCGGAAGAGC
GCCCAATACGCAAACCGCCTCTCCCCGCGCGTTGGCCGATTCATTAATGCAGCTGGCACGACAGGTTTCC
CGACTGGAAAGCGGGCAGTGAGCGCAACGCAATTAATACGCGTACCGCTAGCCAGGAAGAGTTTGTAGAA
ACGCAAAAAGGCCATCCGTCAGGATGGCCTTCTGCTTAGTTTGATGCCTGGCAGTTTATGGCGGGCGTCC
TGCCCGCCACCCTCCGGGCCGTTGCTTCACAACGTTCAAATCCGCTCCCGGCGGATTTGTCCTACTCAGG
AGAGCGTTCACCGACAAACAACAGATAAAACGAAAGGCCCAGTCTTCCGACTGAGCCTTTCGTTTTATTT
GATGCCT
Features (pLannotate 1.2.2; 12 found; start..end, strand, type, name):
     38..74      -  CDS            lacZα (fragment): LacZα fragment of β-galactosidase; lacZ fragment
     91..186     +  protein_bind   attL3: mutant version of attL; recombination site for the Gateway® LR reaction LR Clonase™
    192..2372    +  CDS            YTHDC1: YTDC1_HUMAN - Also known as KIAA1966 From Homo sapiens (Human).
   2380..2475    -  protein_bind   attL3: mutant version of attL; recombination site for the Gateway® LR reaction LR Clonase™
   2494..2512    -  promoter       T7 promoter: promoter for bacteriophage T7 RNA polymerase
   2702..2725    +  promoter       Pc promoter (fragment): intI1 (promoter lies within the coding sequence); class 1 integron promoter
   2901..2957    +  CDS            GmR (fragment): gentamycin acetyltransferase; aacC1; confers resistance to gentamycin
   2964..3755    +  CDS            SmR: aminoglycoside adenylyltransferase (Murphy, 1985); aadA; confers resistance to spectinomycin and streptomycin
   3848..4436    +  rep_origin     ori: high-copy-number ColE1/pMB1/pBR322/pUC origin of replication
   4619..4711    +  CDS            lacI (fragment): lac repressor; lacI; The lac repressor binds to the lac operator to inhibit transcription in E. coli. This inhibition can be relieved by adding lactose or isopropyl-β-D-thiogalactopyranoside (IPTG).
   4766..4793    -  terminator     rrnB T2 terminator: transcription terminator T2 from the E. coli rrnB gene
   4925..4968    +  terminator     rrnB T1 terminator: Escherichia coli rrnB; transcription terminator T1 from the E. coli rrnB gene
