[The description below was written by a language model from this plasmid's Addgene catalogue record and pLannotate feature annotations shown in this document.]
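Description:
pDONR223_YTHDC1_p.E483Q is a Gateway entry clone built on the Invitrogen pDONR223 backbone, carrying the human YTHDC1 open reading frame (also known as YT521 or YT521-B) with an E483Q point substitution. It belongs to the Target Accelerator Plasmid Collection, a set of wild-type and variant alleles assembled for systematic functional testing of rare cancer-associated mutations. The plasmid is maintained in E. coli at high copy through a ColE1/pUC-type origin and is selected with spectinomycin, resistance being provided by the aadA (SmR) aminoglycoside adenylyltransferase gene. The annotation also picks up a class 1 integron Pc promoter fragment and a short gentamicin acetyltransferase remnant just upstream of it.

The sequenced plasmid is 4,977 nt, and the YTHDC1 coding sequence spans about 2.2 kb, flanked on each side by attL-type recombination sites. The automated annotation labels both as attL3, so their exact identities should not be inferred from that label alone. These sites allow the ORF to be moved by an LR Clonase reaction into any compatible Gateway destination vector. The record lists no promoter for the insert, consistent with an entry clone that serves as a transfer intermediate and not an expression construct. A T7 promoter lies outside the attL-flanked cassette, on the opposite strand to the ORF. The clone is in the "closed" configuration, with a stop codon directly after the insert, so it yields native or N-terminally tagged protein but cannot be fused to C-terminal tags. rrnB T1 and T2 terminators in the backbone insulate the cassette from read-through transcription. The small lacZα and lacI fragments are backbone remnants with no evident function, and M13 primer sites are used for sequence verification.
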