Addgene plasmid #81551: pDONR223_YTHDC1_p.E483Q
Purpose: Gateway Donor vector containing YTHDC1 , part of the Target Accelerator Plasmid Collection.
Depositing lab: Jesse Boehm & William Hahn & David Root. Depositing organization: Broad Institute. Publication: Systematic Functional Interrogation of Rare Cancer Variants Identifies Oncogenic Alleles. Kim E, Ilic N, Shrestha Y, Zou L, Kamburov A, Zhu C, Yang X, Lubonja R, Tran N, Nguyen C, Lawrence MS, Piccioni F, Bagul M, Doench JG, Chouinard CR, Wu X, Hogstrom L, Natoli T, Tamayo P, Horn H, Corsello SM, Lage K, Root DE, Subramanian A, Golub TR, Getz G, Boehm JS, Hahn WC. Cancer Discov. 2016 Jul;6(7):714-26. doi: 10.1158/2159-8290.CD-16-0160. Epub 2016 May 4. PubMed 27147599.
Backbone
  Vector backbone: pDONR223
  Backbone manufacturer: Invitrogen
  Backbone size w/o insert (bp): 2790
  Vector type: Gateway Entry vector
Growth in bacteria
  Bacterial resistance: Spectinomycin, 50 μg/mL
  Growth temperature: 37°C
  Growth strain: DH5alpha
  Copy number: High Copy
Gene/Insert
  Gene/Insert name: YTHDC1
  Species: H. sapiens (human)
  Mutation: E483Q
  GenBank ID: NM_001031732.3
  Entrez Gene: YTHDC1 (a.k.a. YT521, YT521-B)
  Promoter: None
  Cloning method: Gateway Cloning
  Sequencing primers: 5′ M13pUC-fwd; 3′ M13-Rev
Terms and licenses: Academic/Nonprofit Terms; Industry Terms: Not Available to Industry
Depositor comments: Closed state: Stop codon immediately follows insert
How to cite: pDONR223_YTHDC1_p.E483Q was a gift from Jesse Boehm & William Hahn & David Root (Addgene plasmid # 81551 ; http://n2t.net/addgene:81551 ; RRID:Addgene_81551)
