>Addgene plasmid #81551 | pDONR223_YTHDC1_p.E483Q | depositor partial sequence | sequence record 154870 | Insert sequence
ATGGCGGCTGACAGTCGGGAGGAGAAAGATGGAGAACTTAATGTTCTGGATGATATTTTAACTGAAGTAC
CAGAACAAGATGATGAACTGTATAATCCAGAGAGTGAACAAGATAAAAATGAGAAAAAGGGATCAAAAAG
AAAAAGTGATCGAATGGAATCTACTGATACCAAACGACAAAAGCCTTCTGTCCATTCAAGACAACTGGTT
TCTAAGCCACTGAGCTCATCTGTTAGCAATAACAAAAGAATAGTTAGTACAAAAGGAAAGTCAGCCACAG
AGTATAAAAATGAGGAATATCAAAGATCTGAAAGAAACAAGCGTCTAGATGCTGATCGGAAAATTCGTCT
ATCAAGTAGTGCCTCCAGAGAACCTTATAAGAATCAACCTGAAAAAACCTGTGTCCGGAAAAGGGATCCT
GAAAGGAGGGCCAAATCTCCTACGCCAGATGGTTCTGAGAGAATTGGGCTTGAAGTGGATAGACGTGCAA
GCAGATCCAGCCAGTCTTCTAAGGAAGAAGTGAACTCTGAAGAATATGGCTCTGACCATGAGACTGGCAG
CAGTGGTTCTTCTGATGAGCAAGGGAACAACACTGAGAATGAGGAGGAAAGGAGTGGAAGAAGATGTGGA
GGAAGATGAAGAAGTAGAAGAAGATGCAGAAGAAGATGAAGAGGTGGATGAAGATGGAGAGGAGGAGGAG
GAAGAGGAGGAGGAGGAAGAGGAGGAGGAGGAGGAGGAAGAAGAAGAATATGAACAGGATGAGAGAGACC
AGAAAGAGGAGGGAAATGATTATGACACTCGAAGTGAGGCCAGTGACTCTGGTTCTGAATCTGTTTCCTT
CACAGATGGGTCTGTCAGATCTGGTTCAGGCACAGATGGATCAGATGAGAAAAAGAAGGAAAGGAAGAGA
GCTAGAGGCATATCTCCAATTGTTTTTGATAGAAGTGGAAGCTCTGCATCAGAGTCATATGCAGGTTCAG
AAAAGAAGCATGAGAAATTATCATCTTCCGTTCGTGCTGTCCGAAAAGATCAAACCAGTAAACTCAAATA
TGTGCTTCAAGATGCAAGATTTTTCCTCATAAAGAGTAACAACCATGAGAATGTGTCTCTTGCCAAAGCG
AAGGGTGTATGGTCCACGGTCACTATCAGTCAAAATAAATTAAATCTTGCATTTAGATCTGCAAGGAGTG
TTATCTTAATATTTTCTGTCAGAGAGAGTGGAAAATTTCAAGGGTTTGCAAGACTTTCTTCAGAATCACA
TCACGGAGGATCTCCTATACACTGGGTGCTTCCAGCAGGAATGAGTGCTAAAATGCTGGGAGGTGTCTTT
AAAATTGACTGGATTTGCAGGCGTGAATTACCCTTCACTAAGTCGGCTCATCTCACCAATCCTTGGAATG
AACATAAACCAGTAAAGATCGGACGTGATGGACAGGAAATTGAACTTCAATGTGGAACCCAGCTTTGTCT
TCTGTTTCCCCCCGATGAAAGTATTGACTTGTATCAGGTCATTCATAAAATGCGTCACAAGAGAAGAATG
CATTCTCAGCCCCGATCACGAGGACGTCCATCCCGTCGAGAACCAGTCCGGGATGTGGGAAGGCGTCGAC
CAGAAGATTATGATATTCATAACAGCAGAAAGAAACCAAGGATTGACTATCCCCCTGAGTTTCACCAGAG
ACCAGGGTATTTAAAGGATCCACGATACCAGGAAGTGGACAGACGATTTTCAGGAGTTCGCCGAGATGTG
TTTTTAAATGGGTCCTACAATGATTATGTGAGGGAATTTCATAACATGGGACCACCACCACCTTGGCAAG
GAATGCCCCCTTACCCAGGAATGGAACAACCTCCACACCATCCTTACTATCAGCACCATGCTCCACCTCC
TCAAGCTCATCCCCCTTACTCAGGACATCATCCAGTACCACATGAAGCAAGATACAGAGATAAACGAGTA
CATGATTATGATATGAGGGTGGATGATTTCCTTCGTCGCACACAAGCTGTTGTCAGTGGCCGGAGAAGTA
GACCCCGTGAAAGAGACCGGGAACGAGAGCGAGACCGCCCTAGAGATAACAGACGAGACAGAGAGCGAGA
TAGAGGACGTGATAGAGAAAGAGAAAGAGAGCGATTATGTGATCGAGACAGAGACCGAGGGGAGAGAGGT
CGATATAGAAGATGA
